>Addgene plasmid #63343 | pFusX2-61 | depositor partial sequence | sequence record 105204 | pFusX2_TTA
AGTCTTAAGCGTCTCCCTGACCCCGGACCAAGTGGTGGCTATCGCCAGCAACGGTGGCGGCAAGCAAGCG
CTCGAAACGGTGCAGCGGCTGTTGCCGGTGCTGTGCCAGGACCATGGCCTGACCCCGGACCAAGTGGTGG
CTATCGCCAGCAACGGTGGCGGCAAGCAAGCGCTCGAAACGGTGCAGCGGCTGTTGCCGGTGCTGTGCCA
GGACCATGGCCTGACCCCGGACCAAGTGGTGGCTATCGCCAGCAACATTGGCGGCAAGCAAGCGCTCGAA
ACGGTGCAGCGGCTGTTGCCGGTGCTGTGCCAGGACCATGGCGAGACGTC
