>Addgene plasmid #63343 | pFusX2-61 | depositor partial sequence | sequence record 105205 | FusX2
CGTCTCCCTGACCCCGGACCAAGTGGTGGCTATCGAGACCGGCGCCGCTACGGGCGCGTCCCATTCGCCA
TTCAGGCTGCGCAACTGTTGGGAAGGGCGATCGGTGCGGGCTCTTCGCTATTACGCCAGCTGGCGAAAGG
GGGATGTGCTGCAAGGCGATTAAGTTGGGAACGCCAGGGTTTTCCCAGTCACGACGTTGTAAAACGACGG
CCAGTGAGCGCGCGTAATCGACTCACTATAGGGCGAATTGGGTACCGGGCCCCCCCTCGAGGTCCTCCAG
CTTTTGTTCCCTTTAGTGAGGGTTAATTGCGCGCTTGGCGTAATCATGGTCATAGCTGTTTCCTGTGTGA
AATTGTTATCCGCTCACAATTCCACACAACATACGAGCCGGAAGCATAAAGTGTAAAGCCTGGGGTGCCT
AATGAGTGAGCTAACTCACATTAATTGCGTTGCGCTCACTGCCCGCTTTCCACCGGTGGTCTCTGGCGGC
AAGCAAGCGCTCGAAACGGTGCAGCGGCTGTTGCCGGTGCTGTGCCAGGACCATGGCGAGACGTCTAGAC
CAGCCAGGACAGAAATGCCTCGACTTCGCTGCTACCCAAGGTTGCCGGGTGACGCACACCGTGGAAACGG
ATGAAGGCACGAACCCAGTGGACATAAGCCTGTTCGGTTCGTAAGCTGTAATGCAAGTAGCGTATGCGCT
CACGCAACTGGTCCAGAACCTTGACCGAACGCAGCGGTGGTAACGGCGCAGTGGCGGTTTTCATGGCTTG
TTATGACTGTTTTTTTGGGGTACAGTCTATGCCTCGGGCATCCAAGCAGCAAGCGCGTTACGCCGTGGGT
CGATGTTTGATGTTATGGAGCAGCAACGATGTTACGCAGCAGGGCAGTCGCCCTAAAACAAAGTTAAACA
TTATGAGGGAAGCGGTGATCGCCGAAGTATCGACTCAACTATCAGAGGTAGTTGGCGTCATCGAGCGCCA
TCTCGAACCGACGTTGCTGGCCGTACATTTGTACGGCTCCGCAGTGGATGGCGGCCTGAAGCCACACAGT
GATATTGATTTGCTGGTTACGGTGACCGTAAGGCTTGATGAAACAACGCGGCGAGCTTTGATCAACGACC
TTTTGGAAACTTCGGCTTCCCCTGGAGAGAGCGAGATTCTCCGCGCTGTAGAAGTCACCATTGTTGTGCA
CGACGACATCATTCCGTGGCGTTATCCAGCTAAGCGCGAACTGCAATTTGGAGAATGGCAGCGCAATGAC
ATTCTTGCAGGTATCTTCGAGCCAGCCACGATCGACATTGATCTGGCTATCTTGCTGACAAAAGCAAGAG
AACATAGCGTTGCCTTGGTAGGTCCAGCGGCGGAGGAACTCTTTGATCCGGTTCCTGAACAGGATCTATT
TGAGGCGCTAAATGAAACCTTAACGCTATGGAACTCGCCGCCCGACTGGGCTGGCGATGAGCGAAATGTA
GTGCTTACGTTGTCCCGCATTTGGTACAGCGCAGTAACCGGCAAAATCGCGCCGAAGGATGTCGCTGCCG
ACTGGGCAATGGAGCGCCTGCCGGCCCAGTATCAGCCCGTCATACTTGAAGCTAGACAGGCTTATCTTGG
ACAAGAAGAAGATCGCTTGGCCTCGCGCGCAGATCAGTTGGAAGAATTTGTCCACTACGTGAAAGGCGAG
ATCACCAAGGTAGTCGGCAAATAACCCTCGAGCCACCCATGACCAAAATCCCTTAACGTGAGTTACGCGT
CGTTCCACTGAGCGTCAGACCCCGTAGAAAAGATCAAAGGATCTTCTTGAGATCCTTTTTTTCTGCGCGT
AATCTGCTGCTTGCAAACAAAAAAACCACCGCTACCAGCGGTGGTTTGTTTGCCGGATCAAGAGCTACCA
ACTCTTTTTCCGAAGGTAACTGGCTTCAGCAGAGCGCAGATACCAAATACTGTCCTTCTAGTGTAGCCGT
AGTTAGGCCACCACTTCAAGAACTCTGTAGCACCGCCTACATACCTCGCTCTGCTAATCCTGTTACCAGT
GGCTGCTGCCAGTGGCGATAAGTCGTGTCTTACCGGGTTGGACTCAAGACGATAGTTACCGGATAAGGCG
CAGCGGTCGGGCTGAACGGGGGGTTCGTGCACACAGCCCAGCTTGGAGCGAACGACCTACACCGAACTGA
GATACCTACAGCGTGAGCATTGAGAAAGCGCCACGCTTCCCGAAGGGAGAAAGGCGGACAGGTATCCGGT
AAGCGGCAGGGTCGGAACAGGAGAGCGCACGAGGGAGCTTCCAGGGGGAAACGCCTGGTATCTTTATAGT
CCTGTCGGGTTTCGCCACCTCTGACTTGAGCGTCGATTTTTGTGATGCTCGTCAGGGGGGCGGAGCCTAT
GGAAAAACGCCAGCAACGCGGCCTTTTTACGGTTCCTGGCCTTTTGCTGGCCTTTTGCTCACATGTTCTT
TCCTGCGTTATCCCCTGATTCTGTGGATAACCGTATTACCGCCTTTGAGTGAGCTGATACCGCTCGCCGC
AGCCGAACGACCGAGCGCAGCGAGTCAGTGAGCGAGGAAGCGGAAGAGCGCCCAATACGCAAACCGCCTC
TCCCCGCGCGTTGGCCGATTCATTAATGCAGCTGGCACGACAGGTTTCCCGACTGGAAAGCGGGCAGTGA
GCGCAACGCAATTAATACGCGTACCGCTAGCCAGGAAGAGTTTGTAGAAACGCAAAAAGGCCATCCGTCA
GGATGGCCTTCTGCTTAGTTTGATGCCTGGCAGTTTATGGCGGGCGTCCTGCCCGCCACCCTCCGGGCCG
TTGCTTCACAACGTTCAAATCCGCTCCCGGCGGATTTGTCCTACTCAGGAGAGCGTTCACCGACAAACAA
CAGATAAAACGAAAGGCCCAGTCTTCCGACTGAGCCTTTCGTTTTATTTGATGCCTGGCAGTTCCCTACT
CTCGCGTTAACGCTAGCATGGATGTTTTCCCAGTCACGACGTTGTAAAACGACGGCCAGTCTTAAG
