>Addgene plasmid #63343 | pFusX2-61 | addgene partial sequence | sequence record 115530 | pCR8_R1 5'-cgaaccgaacaggcttatgt-3'
GTGCGTCACCCGGCAACCTTGGGTAGCAGCGAAGTCGAGGCATTTCTGTCCTGGCTGGTCTAGACGTCTC
GCCATGGTCCTGGCACAGCACCGGCAACAGCCGCTGCACCGTTTCGAGCGCTTGCTTGCCGCCAATGTTG
CTGGCGATAGCCACCACTTGGTCCGGGGTCAGGCCATGGTCCTGGCACAGCACCGGCAACAGCCGCTGCA
CCGTTTCGAGCGCTTGCTTGCCGCCACCGTTGCTGGCGATAGCCACCACTTGGTCCGGGGTCAGGCCATG
GTCCTGGCACAGCACCGGCAACAGCCGCTGCACCGTTTCGAGCGCTTGCTTGCCGCCACCGTTGCTGGCG
ATAGCCACCACTTGGTCCGGGGTCAGGGAGACGCTTAAGACTGGCCGTCGTTTTACAACGTCGTGACTGG
GAAAACATCCATGCTAGCGTTAACGCGAGAGTAGGGAACTGCCAGGCATCAAATAAAACGAAAGGCTCAG
TCGGAAGACTGGGCCTTTCGTTTTATCTGTTGTTTGTCGGTGAACGCTCTCCTGAGTAGGACAAATCCGC
CGGGAGCGGATTTGAACGTTGTGAAGCAACGGCCCGGAGGGTGGCGGGCAGGACGCCCGCCATAAACTGC
CAGGCATCAAACTAAGCAGAAGGCCATCCTGACGGATGGCCTTTTTGCGTTT
