[The description below was written by a language model from this plasmid's Addgene catalogue record.]
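Description:
pFusX2-61 is a bacterial library plasmid from the FusX system, a kit designed for rapid one-step assembly of TALE (transcription activator-like effector) repeat arrays used in building TALENs and related DNA-targeting proteins. It is based on the FusX2 backbone (about 3 kb without the insert), is maintained at high copy number in standard E. coli cloning strains, and is selected with spectinomycin. The record does not name the origin of replication or list any annotated features, and no expression promoter is described; the plasmid serves as a donor of a coding module rather than as an expression vector.

The insert is a synthetic, pre-assembled trimer of TALE repeats carrying the repeat-variable diresidues NG, NG and NI. Under the standard TALE recognition code, NG specifies thymine and NI specifies adenine, so this module reads the triplet TTA, as reflected in the alternative name X2_TTA. The "X2" designation marks its fixed place in the final array: it supplies RVD positions 4 to 6. The trimer was cloned into the backbone using BsaI, a type IIS enzyme, and those sites were destroyed during construction.

In practice, a user picks one plasmid from each positional library according to the desired target sequence, choosing pFusX2-61 when bases 4 to 6 of the target are TTA, and combines the modules in a single assembly reaction to produce a full-length TALE repeat domain in a receiver vector. The record does not specify the receiver vectors or the enzyme used to release the module.
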