Addgene plasmid #63343: pFusX2-61
Purpose: Encodes RVD positions 4-6 in TALEN assembly
Depositing lab: Stephen Ekker. Depositing organization: Mayo Foundation for Medical Education and Research. Publication: FusX: A rapid one-step TALE assembly system for genome science. Ma AC, McNulty MS, Tanya PL, Jarryd CM, Martinez-Galvez G, Argue DP, Lee HB, Urban MD, Bullard CE, Blackburn PR, Man TK, Clark KJ, Ekker SC. Hum Gene Ther. 2016 Jun;27(6):451-63. doi: 10.1089/hum.2015.172 PubMed 26854857.
Backbone
  Vector backbone: FusX2
  Backbone size w/o insert (bp): 3006
  Vector type: TALEN
Growth in bacteria
  Bacterial resistance: Spectinomycin, 50 μg/mL
  Growth temperature: 37°C
  Growth strain: DH5alpha
  Copy number: High Copy
Gene/Insert
  Gene/Insert name: NG NG NI (alt name: X2_TTA)
  Species: Synthetic
  Mutation: none
  Cloning method: Restriction Enzyme; 5′ cloning site BsaI (destroyed during cloning); 3′ cloning site BsaI (destroyed during cloning)
  Sequencing primers: 5′ pCR8_F1; 3′ pCR8_R1
Terms and licenses: Academic/Nonprofit Terms; Industry Terms: Not Available to Industry
How to cite: pFusX2-61 was a gift from Stephen Ekker (Addgene plasmid # 63343 ; http://n2t.net/addgene:63343 ; RRID:Addgene_63343)
